>Addgene plasmid #144546 | TFORF3070 | addgene full sequence | sequence record 404238 | Addgene NGS Result
TTAATGTAGTCTTATGCAATACTCTTGTAGTCTTGCAACATGGTAACGATGAGTTAGCAACATGCCTTAC
AAGGAGAGAAAAAGCACCGTGCATGCCGATTGGTGGAAGTAAGGTGGTACGATCGTGCCTTATTAGGAAG
GCAACAGACGGGTCTGACATGGATTGGACGAACCACTGAATTGCCGCATTGCAGAGATATTGTATTTAAG
TGCCTAGCTCGATACATAAACGGGTCTCTCTGGTTAGACCAGATCTGAGCCTGGGAGCTCTCTGGCTAAC
TAGGGAACCCACTGCTTAAGCCTCAATAAAGCTTGCCTTGAGTGCTTCAAGTAGTGTGTGCCCGTCTGTT
GTGTGACTCTGGTAACTAGAGATCCCTCAGACCCTTTTAGTCAGTGTGGAAAATCTCTAGCAGTGGCGCC
CGAACAGGGACTTGAAAGCGAAAGGGAAACCAGAGGAGCTCTCTCGACGCAGGACTCGGCTTGCTGAAGC
GCGCACGGCAAGAGGCGAGGGGCGGCGACTGGTGAGTACGCCAAAAATTTTGACTAGCGGAGGCTAGAAG
GAGAGAGATGGGTGCGAGAGCGTCAGTATTAAGCGGGGGAGAATTAGATCGCGATGGGAAAAAATTCGGT
TAAGGCCAGGGGGAAAGAAAAAATATAAATTAAAACATATAGTATGGGCAAGCAGGGAGCTAGAACGATT
CGCAGTTAATCCTGGCCTGTTAGAAACATCAGAAGGCTGTAGACAAATACTGGGACAGCTACAACCATCC
CTTCAGACAGGATCAGAAGAACTTAGATCATTATATAATACAGTAGCAACCCTCTATTGTGTGCATCAAA
GGATAGAGATAAAAGACACCAAGGAAGCTTTAGACAAGATAGAGGAAGAGCAAAACAAAAGTAAGACCAC
CGCACAGCAAGCGGCCGCTGATCTTCAGACCTGGAGGAGGAGATATGAGGGACAATTGGAGAAGTGAATT
ATATAAATATAAAGTAGTAAAAATTGAACCATTAGGAGTAGCACCCACCAAGGCAAAGAGAAGAGTGGTG
CAGAGAGAAAAAAGAGCAGTGGGAATAGGAGCTTTGTTCCTTGGGTTCTTGGGAGCAGCAGGAAGCACTA
TGGGCGCAGCGTCAATGACGCTGACGGTACAGGCCAGACAATTATTGTCTGGTATAGTGCAGCAGCAGAA
CAATTTGCTGAGGGCTATTGAGGCGCAACAGCATCTGTTGCAACTCACAGTCTGGGGCATCAAGCAGCTC
CAGGCAAGAATCCTGGCTGTGGAAAGATACCTAAAGGATCAACAGCTCCTGGGGATTTGGGGTTGCTCTG
GAAAACTCATTTGCACCACTGCTGTGCCTTGGAATGCTAGTTGGAGTAATAAATCTCTGGAACAGATTTG
GAATCACACGACCTGGATGGAGTGGGACAGAGAAATTAACAATTACACAAGCTTAATACACTCCTTAATT
GAAGAATCGCAAAACCAGCAAGAAAAGAATGAACAAGAATTATTGGAATTAGATAAATGGGCAAGTTTGT
GGAATTGGTTTAACATAACAAATTGGCTGTGGTATATAAAATTATTCATAATGATAGTAGGAGGCTTGGT
AGGTTTAAGAATAGTTTTTGCTGTACTTTCTATAGTGAATAGAGTTAGGCAGGGATATTCACCATTATCG
TTTCAGACCCACCTCCCAACCCCGAGGGGACCCATGCATTGCATCTCAATTAGTCAGCAACCAGGTGTGG
AAAGTCCCCAGGCTCCCCAGCAGGCAGAAGTATGCAAAGCATGCGTCTCAATTAGTCAGCAACCATAGTC
CCGCCCCTAACTCCGCCCATCCCGCCCCTAACTCCGCCCAGTTCCGCCCATTCTCCGCCCCATGGCTGAC
TAATTTTTTTTATTTATGCAGAGGCCGAGGCCGCCTCGGCCTCTGAGCTATTCCAGAAGTAGTGAGGAGG
CTTTTTTGGAGGCCTAGGCTTTTGCAAAAAGCTTTCTAGAGGTACCACCGGAGCTTACCATGACCGAGTA
CAAGCCCACGGTGCGCCTCGCCACCCGCGACGACGTCCCCAGGGCCGTACGCACCCTCGCCGCCGCGTTC
GCCGACTACCCCGCCACGCGCCACACCGTCGATCCGGACCGCCACATCGAGCGGGTCACCGAGCTGCAAG
AACTCTTCCTCACGCGCGTCGGGCTCGACATCGGCAAGGTGTGGGTCGCGGACGACGGCGCCGCCGTGGC
GGTCTGGACCACGCCGGAGAGCGTCGAAGCGGGGGCGGTGTTCGCCGAGATCGGCCCGCGCATGGCCGAG
TTGAGCGGTTCCCGGCTGGCCGCGCAGCAACAGATGGAAGGCCTCCTGGCGCCGCACCGGCCCAAGGAGC
CCGCGTGGTTCCTGGCCACCGTCGGCGTCTCGCCCGACCACCAGGGCAAGGGTCTGGGCAGCGCCGTCGT
GCTCCCCGGAGTGGAGGCGGCCGAGCGCGCCGGGGTGCCCGCCTTCCTGGAGACCTCCGCGCCCCGCAAC
CTCCCCTTCTACGAGCGGCTCGGCTTCACCGTCACCGCCGACGTCGAGGTGCCCGAAGGACCGCGCACCT
GGTGCATGACCCGCAAGCCCGGTGCCAGTTAACGAATTCTAGATCTTGAGACAAATGGCAGTATTCATCC
ACAATTTTAAAAGAAAAGGGGGGATTGGGGGGTACAGTGCAGGGGAAAGAATAGTAGACATAATAGCAAC
AGACATACAAACTAAAGAATTACAAAAACAAATTACAAAAATTCAAAATTTTCGGGTTTATTACAGGGAC
AGCAGAGATCCACTTTGGCGCCGGCTCGAGGCCTGCAGGTGCAAAGATGGATAAAGTTTTAAACAGAGAG
GAATCTTTGCAGCTAATGGACCTTCTAGGTCTTGAAAGGAGTGGGAATTGGCTCCGGTGCCCGTCAGTGG
GCAGAGCGCACATCGCCCACAGTCCCCGAGAAGTTGGGGGGAGGGGTCGGCAATTGAACCGGTGCCTAGA
GAAGGTGGCGCGGGGTAAACTGGGAAAGTGATGTCGTGTACTGGCTCCGCCTTTTTCCCGAGGGTGGGGG
AGAACCGTATATAAGTGCAGTAGTCGCCGTGAACGTTCTTTTTCGCAACGGGTTTGCCGCCAGAACACAG
GTAAGTGCCGTGTGTGGTTCCCGCGGGCCTGGCCTCTTTACGGGTTATGGCCCTTGCGTGCCTTGAATTA
CTTCCACCTGGCTGCAGTACGTGATTCTTGATCCCGAGCTTCGGGTTGGAAGTGGGTGGGAGAGTTCGAG
GCCTTGCGCTTAAGGAGCCCCTTCGCCTCGTGCTTGAGTTGAGGCCTGGCCTGGGCGCTGGGGCCGCCGC
GTGCGAATCTGGTGGCACCTTCGCGCCTGTCTCGCTGCTTTCGATAAGTCTCTAGCCATTTAAAATTTTT
GATGACCTGCTGCGACGCTTTTTTTCTGGCAAGATAGTCTTGTAAATGCGGGCCAAGATCTGCACACTGG
TATTTCGGTTTTTGGGGCCGCGGGCGGCGACGGGGCCCGTGCGTCCCAGCGCACATGTTCGGCGAGGCGG
GGCCTGCGAGCGCGGCCACCGAGAATCGGACGGGGGTAGTCTCAAGCTGGCCGGCCTGCTCTGGTGCCTG
GCCTCGCGCCGCCGTGTATCGCCCCGCCCTGGGCGGCAAGGCTGGCCCGGTCGGCACCAGTTGCGTGAGC
GGAAAGATGGCCGCTTCCCGGCCCTGCTGCAGGGAGCTCAAAATGGAGGACGCGGCGCTCGGGAGAGCGG
GCGGGTGAGTCACCCACACAAAGGAAAAGGGCCTTTCCGTCCTCAGCCGTCGCTTCATGTGACTCCACGG
AGTACCGGGCGCCGTCCAGGCACCTCGATTAGTTCTCGAGCTTTTGGAGTACGTCGTCTTTAGGTTGGGG
GGAGGGGTTTTATGCGATGGAGTTTCCCCACACTGAGTGGGTGGAGACTGAAGTTAGGCCAGCTTGGCAC
TTGATGTAATTCTCCTTGGAATTTGCCCTTTTTGAGTTTGGATCTTGGTTCATTCTCAAGCCTCAGACAG
TGGTTCAAAGTTTTTTTCTTCCATTTCAGGTGTCGTGAGGCTAGCATCGATTGATCAACAAGTTTGTACA
AAAAAGTTGGCATGTACACTTCAGAAGAGAAATGTAATCAGAGAACTCAAAAAAGGAAAATATATAATGT
ATGCCCTCGGAAGGGTAAAAAGATTTTTATTCATATGCATGAGATTATTCAGATAGATGGTCATATATAC
CAGTGCCTTGAATGCAAGCAAAACTTCTGTGAAAACTTAGCTCTTATTATGTGTGAGAGAACCCATACTG
GGGAGAAACCTTATAAATGTGATATGTGTGAGAAAACCTTTGTCCAAAGCTCAGATCTTACTTCACACCA
GAGGATCCACAATTACGAGAAACCTTATAAATGTAGCAAATGTGAGAAGAGCTTTTGGCATCACTTAGCG
CTTTCAGGACATCAGAGAACACATGCAGGTAAAAAATTCTATACATGTGACATTTGTGGCAAGAATTTTG
GTCAGAGTTCTGATCTGCTTGTCCACCAGCGAAGCCATACTGGCGAGAAACCATATCTATGTAGTGAGTG
TGACAAATGCTTCAGTAGAAGTACAAACCTCATAAGGCATCGAAGAACTCACACAGGTGAGAAACCATTT
AAGTGTCTCGAGTGTGAAAAAGCTTTTAGTGGGAAATCAGATCTTATTAGCCACCAGAGAACTCACACTG
GGGAAAGGCCCTACAAATGTAATAAGTGTGAGAAAAGTTACCGACACCGTTCAGCCTTCATTGTACATAA
AAGAGTTCATACTGGGGAGAAGCCCTATAAGTGTGGTGCCTGTGAAAAATGCTTTGGCCAGAAATCAGAC
CTTATCGTGCACCAGAGAGTCCACACAGGTGAGAAGCCGTATAAATGCCTGGAATGTATGAGAAGTTTTA
CTCGGAGTGCCAACCTAATTAGGCACCAGGCAACTCACACTCACACTTTTAAATGCCTTGAATATGAAAA
AAGCTTTAACTGTAGCTCAGATCTTATTGTACATCAGAGAATTCACATGGAAGAGAAACCACATCAGTGG
TCTGCGTGTGAGAGTGGCTTCCTCCTAGGAATGGACTTTGTTGCCCAACAGAAAATGAGAACTCAAACAG
AGGAGCTACACTATAAATACACTGTATGTGATAAAAGCTTCCACCAGAGTTCAGCCCTTCTTCAACATCA
GACAGTACACATTGGTGAAAAACCGTTTGTCTGTAATGTGAGTGAAAAAGGTCTTGAGCTTAGCCCTCCC
CATGCGTCAGAAGCCTCACAGATGTCTTGCCCAACTTTCTTGTACAAAGTGGTTGATATCGGTAAGCCTA
TCCCTAACCCTCTCCTCGGTCTCGATTCTACGTAGTAATGAACTAGTCCGTAACTTGAAAGTATTTCGAT
TTCTTGGCTTTATATATCTTGTGGAAAGGACGATCACAACTCAACTTATGCCCTGGTACGCGTTAAGTCG
ACAATCAACCTCTGGATTACAAAATTTGTGAAAGATTGACTGGTATTCTTAACTATGTTGCTCCTTTTAC
GCTATGTGGATACGCTGCTTTAATGCCTTTGTATCATGCTATTGCTTCCCGTATGGCTTTCATTTTCTCC
TCCTTGTATAAATCCTGGTTGCTGTCTCTTTATGAGGAGTTGTGGCCCGTTGTCAGGCAACGTGGCGTGG
TGTGCACTGTGTTTGCTGACGCAACCCCCACTGGTTGGGGCATTGCCACCACCTGTCAGCTCCTTTCCGG
GACTTTCGCTTTCCCCCTCCCTATTGCCACGGCGGAACTCATCGCCGCCTGCCTTGCCCGCTGCTGGACA
GGGGCTCGGCTGTTGGGCACTGACAATTCCGTGGTGTTGTCGGGGAAATCATCGTCCTTTCCTTGGCTGC
TCGCCTGTGTTGCCACCTGGATTCTGCGCGGGACGTCCTTCTGCTACGTCCCTTCGGCCCTCAATCCAGC
GGACCTTCCTTCCCGCGGCCTGCTGCCGGCTCTGCGGCCTCTTCCGCGTCTTCGCCTTCGCCCTCAGACG
AGTCGGATCTCCCTTTGGGCCGCCTCCCCGCGTCGACTTTAAGACCAATGACTTACAAGGCAGCTGTAGA
TCTTAGCCACTTTTTAAAAGAAAAGGGGGGACTGGAAGGGCTAATTCACTCCCAACGAAGACAAGATCTG
CTTTTTGCTTGTACTGGGTCTCTCTGGTTAGACCAGATCTGAGCCTGGGAGCTCTCTGGCTAACTAGGGA
ACCCACTGCTTAAGCCTCAATAAAGCTTGCCTTGAGTGCTTCAAGTAGTGTGTGCCCGTCTGTTGTGTGA
CTCTGGTAACTAGAGATCCCTCAGACCCTTTTAGTCAGTGTGGAAAATCTCTAGCAGTACGTATAGTAGT
TCATGTCATCTTATTATTCAGTATTTATAACTTGCAAAGAAATGAATATCAGAGAGTGAGAGGAACTTGT
TTATTGCAGCTTATAATGGTTACAAATAAAGCAATAGCATCACAAATTTCACAAATAAAGCATTTTTTTC
ACTGCATTCTAGTTGTGGTTTGTCCAAACTCATCAATGTATCTTATCATGTCTGGCTCTAGCTATCCCGC
CCCTAACTCCGCCCATCCCGCCCCTAACTCCGCCCAGTTCCGCCCATTCTCCGCCCCATGGCTGACTAAT
TTTTTTTATTTATGCAGAGGCCGAGGCCGCCTCGGCCTCTGAGCTATTCCAGAAGTAGTGAGGAGGCTTT
TTTGGAGGCCTAGGGACGTACCCAATTCGCCCTATAGTGAGTCGTATTACGCGCGCTCACTGGCCGTCGT
TTTACAACGTCGTGACTGGGAAAACCCTGGCGTTACCCAACTTAATCGCCTTGCAGCACATCCCCCTTTC
GCCAGCTGGCGTAATAGCGAAGAGGCCCGCACCGATCGCCCTTCCCAACAGTTGCGCAGCCTGAATGGCG
AATGGG
[124 nt withheld, positions 7007-7130]
C
[91 nt withheld, positions 7132-7222]
A
[49 nt withheld, positions 7224-7272]
CCTTTGACGTTGGAGTCCACGTTCTTT
[37 nt withheld, positions 7300-7336]
ACCCTATCTCGGTCTATTCTTTTGATTTATAAGGGATTTTGCCGATTTCGGCCTATTGGTTAAAAAATGA
GCTGATTTAACAAAAATTTAACGCGAATTTTAACAAAATATTAACGCTTACAATTTAGGTGGCACTTTTC
GGGGAAATGTGCGCGGAACCCCTATTTGTTTATTTTTCTAAATACATTCAAATATGTATCCGCTCATGAG
ACAATAACCCTGATAAATGCTTCAATAATATTGAAAAAGGAAGAGTATGAGTATTCAACATTTCCGTGTC
GCCCTTATTCCCTTTTTTGCGGCATTTTGCCTTCCTGTTTTTGCTCACCCAGAAACGCTGGTGAAAGTAA
AAGATGCTGAAGATCAGTTGGGTGCACGAGTGGGTTACATCGAACTGGATCTCAACAGCGGTAAGATCCT
TGAGAGTTTTCGCCCCGAAGAACGTTTTCCAATGATGAGCACTTTTAAAGTTCTGCTATGTGGCGCGGTA
TTATCCCGTATTGACGCCGGGCAAGAGCAACTCGGTCGCCGCATACACTATTCTCAGAATGACTTGGTTG
AGTACTCACCAGTCACAGAAAAGCATCTTACGGATGGCATGACAGTAAGAGAATTATGCAGTGCTGCCAT
AACCATGAGTGATAACACTGCGGCCAACTTACTTCTGACAACGATCGGAGGACCGAAGGAGCTAACCGCT
TTTTTGCACAACATGGGGGATCATGTAACTCGCCTTGATCGTTGGGAACCGGAGCTGAATGAAGCCATAC
CAAACGACGAGCGTGACACCACGATGCCTGTAGCAATGGCAACAACGTTGCGCAAACTATTAACTGGCGA
ACTACTTACTCTAGCTTCCCGGCAACAATTAATAGACTGGATGGAGGCGGATAAAGTTGCAGGACCACTT
CTGCGCTCGGCCCTTCCGGCTGGCTGGTTTATTGCTGATAAATCTGGAGCCGGTGAGCGTGGGTCTCGCG
GTATCATTGCAGCACTGGGGCCAGATGGTAAGCCCTCCCGTATCGTAGTTATCTACACGACGGGGAGTCA
GGCAACTATGGATGAACGAAATAGACAGATCGCTGAGATAGGTGCCTCACTGATTAAGCATTGGTAACTG
TCAGACCAAGTTTACTCATATATACTTTAGATTGATTTAAAACTTCATTTTTAATTTAAAAGGATCTAGG
TGAAGATCCTTTTTGATAATCTCATGACCAAAATCCCTTAACGTGAGTTTTCGTTCCACTGAGCGTCAGA
CCCCGTAGAAAAGATCAAAGGATCTTCTTGAGATCCTTTTTTTCTGCGCGTAATCTGCTGCTTGCAAACA
AAAAAACCACCGCTACCAGCGGTGGTTTGTTTGCCGGATCAAGAGCTACCAACTCTTTTTCCGAAGGTAA
CTGGCTTCAGCAGAGCGCAGATACCAAATACTGTTCTTCTAGTGTAGCCGTAGTTAGGCCACCACTTCAA
GAACTCTGTAGCACCGCCTACATACCTCGCTCTGCTAATCCTGTTACCAGTGGCTGCTGCCAGTGGCGAT
AAGTCGTGTCTTACCGGGTTGGACTCAAGACGATAGTTACCGGATAAGGCGCAGCGGTCGGGCTGAACGG
GGGGTTCGTGCACACAGCCCAGCTTGGAGCGAACGACCTACACCGAACTGAGATACCTACAGCGTGAGCT
ATGAGAAAGCGCCACGCTTCCCGAAGGGAGAAAGGCGGACAGGTATCCGGTAAGCGGCAGGGTCGGAACA
GGAGAGCGCACGAGGGAGCTTCCAGGGGGAAACGCCTGGTATCTTTATAGTCCTGTCGGGTTTCGCCACC
TCTGACTTGAGCGTCGATTTTTGTGATGCTCGTCAGGGGGGCGGAGCCTATGGAAAAACGCCAGCAACGC
GGCCTTTTTACGGTTCCTGGCCTTTTGCTGGCCTTTTGCTCACATGTTCTTTCCTGCGTTATCCCCTGAT
TCTGTGGATAACCGTATTACCGCCTTTGAGTGAGCTGATACCGCTCGCCGCAGCCGAACGACCGAGCGCA
GCGAGTCAGTGAGCGAGGAAGCGGAAGAGCGCCCAATACGCAAACCGCCTCTCCCCGCGCGTTGGCCGAT
TCATTAATGCAGCTGGCACGACAGGTTTCCCGACTGGAAAGCGGGCAGTGAGCGCAACGCAATTAATGTG
AGTTAGCTCACTCATTAGGCACCCCAGGCTTTACACTTTATGCTTCCGGCTCGTATGTTGTGTGGAATTG
TGAGCGGATAACAATTTCACACAGGAAACAGCTATGACCATGATTACGCCAAGCGCGCAATTAACCCTCA
CTAAAGGGAACAAAAGCTGGAGCTGCAAGC
Features (pLannotate 1.2.2; 34 found; start..end, strand, type, name):
      5..231     +  promoter       RSV promoter: Rous sarcoma virus enhancer/promoter
    232..412     +  LTR            5' LTR (truncated): truncated 5' long terminal repeat (LTR) from HIV-1
    459..584     +  misc_feature   HIV-1 Ψ: packaging signal of human immunodeficiency virus type 1
    568..931     +  CDS            HIV-1 gag (fragment): gag protein from human immunodeficiency virus 1; gag
   1077..1310    +  misc_feature   RRE: The Rev response element (RRE) of HIV-1 allows for Rev-dependent mRNA export from the nucleus to the cytoplasm.
   1687..1713    +  CDS            Rev (fragment): human immunodeficiency virus 1 (HIV-1) Rev protein; rev; enhances nuclear export of unspliced and incompletely spliced viral mRNAs
   1720..1743    +  promoter       SV40 promoter (fragment): SV40 early promoter
   1744..1815    +  promoter       SV40 promoter (fragment): SV40 enhancer and early promoter
   1839..1974    +  rep_origin     SV40 ori: SV40 origin of replication
   2020..2616    +  CDS            PuroR (fragment): puromycin N-acetyltransferase; pac from Streptomyces; confers resistance to puromycin
   2665..2782    +  misc_feature   cPPT/CTS: central polypurine tract and central termination sequence of HIV-1
   2847..2913    +  CDS            small t antigen (fragment): SV40 (simian virus 40) small t antigen
   2920..4098    +  promoter       EF-1α promoter: strong constitutive promoter for human elongation factor EF-1α
   4119..4136    +  protein_bind   attB1 (fragment): mutant version of attB; core recombination site for the Gateway® BP reaction BP Clonase™
   4142..5347    +  CDS            ZNF322: ZN322_HUMAN - Also known as ZNF322A, ZNF388, ZNF489. Experimental evidence at protein level: Swiss-Prot protein existence level 1. Transcriptional activator (PubMed:15555580). Important for maintenance of pluripotency in embryonic stem cells (By similarity). Binds directly to the POU5F1 distal enhancer and the NANOG proximal promoter, and enhances expression of both genes (By similarity). Can also bind to numerous other gene promoters and regulates expression of many other pluripotency factors, either directly or indirectly (By similarity). Promotes inhibition of MAPK signaling during embryoni
   5350..5373    -  protein_bind   attB2: mutant version of attB; recombination site for the Gateway® BP reaction BP Clonase™
   5381..5422    +  CDS            V5 tag: epitope tag from simian virus 5
   5438..5491    +  promoter       U6 promoter (fragment): RNA polymerase III promoter for human U6 snRNA
   5533..6121    +  misc_feature   WPRE: woodchuck hepatitis virus posttranscriptional regulatory element
   6172..6191    +  misc_feature   cPPT/CTS (fragment): central polypurine tract and central termination sequence of HIV-1
   6193..6426    +  LTR            3' LTR (ΔU3): self-inactivating 3' long terminal repeat (LTR) from HIV-1
   6504..6625    +  polyA_signal   SV40 poly(A) signal: SV40 polyadenylation signal
   6665..6800    +  rep_origin     SV40 ori: SV40 origin of replication
   6821..6839    -  promoter       T7 promoter: promoter for bacteriophage T7 RNA polymerase
   6847..7002    +  CDS            lacZα (fragment): LacZα fragment of β-galactosidase; lacZ fragment
   7007..7435    +  rep_origin     f1 ori (sequence partly withheld): f1 bacteriophage origin of replication; arrow indicates direction of (+) strand synthesis
   7488..7592    +  promoter       AmpR promoter: bla
   7593..8453    +  CDS            AmpR: β-lactamase; bla; confers resistance to ampicillin, carbenicillin, and related antibiotics
   8624..9212    +  rep_origin     ori: high-copy-number ColE1/pMB1/pBR322/pUC origin of replication
   9395..9487    +  CDS            lacI (fragment): lac repressor; lacI; The lac repressor binds to the lac operator to inhibit transcription in E. coli. This inhibition can be relieved by adding lactose or isopropyl-β-D-thiogalactopyranoside (IPTG).
   9500..9521    +  protein_bind   CAP binding site: CAP binding activates transcription in the presence of cAMP. E. coli catabolite activator protein
   9536..9566    +  promoter       lac promoter: promoter for the E. coli lac operon
   9574..9590    +  protein_bind   lac operator: The lac repressor binds to the lac operator to inhibit transcription in E. coli. This inhibition can be relieved by adding lactose or isopropyl-β-D-thiogalactopyranoside (IPTG). lac repressor encoded by lacI
   9635..9653    +  promoter       T3 promoter: promoter for bacteriophage T3 RNA polymerase
