[The description below was written by a language model from this plasmid's Addgene catalogue record and pLannotate feature annotations shown in this document.]
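Description:
TFORF3070 is a lentiviral mammalian expression plasmid built on the pLX_TRC317 backbone and carrying the human zinc-finger transcription factor ZNF322 (also known as ZNF322A). It belongs to a barcoded transcription factor ORF collection. Each clone has a unique 24-bp barcode so that the overexpressed factor can be identified by sequencing in pooled screens. The barcode is not annotated as a feature in the table. In bacteria the plasmid is maintained through a high-copy ColE1/pUC origin and ampicillin resistance (β-lactamase), and an f1 origin is also present. The depositor warns that recombination can occur, as is common for plasmids carrying LTR repeats.

The viral portion follows a third-generation, self-inactivating design. An RSV promoter drives a truncated HIV-1 5' LTR, followed by the Ψ packaging signal, a partial gag sequence, the RRE for Rev-dependent export of genomic RNA, and a cPPT/CTS. A ΔU3 3' LTR closes the unit, so the integrated provirus has no LTR promoter activity. Inside this unit there are two cassettes. An SV40 early promoter drives puromycin N-acetyltransferase for selecting transduced cells. A full-length EF-1α promoter drives the ZNF322 ORF. The ORF was inserted by Gateway cloning and is flanked by attB1 and attB2 sites. It reads through attB2 into a C-terminal V5 epitope tag, which allows detection of the protein. A WPRE downstream improves transcript stability and expression. The short U6 promoter, lacZα, lacI and small t antigen fragments appear to be backbone remnants rather than functional parts.

The construct is used to make lentivirus for stable, constitutive ZNF322 overexpression in mammalian cells, either individually or in pooled screens such as directed-differentiation studies.
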