Addgene plasmid #144546: TFORF3070
Purpose: Lentiviral vector for overexpressing transcription factor ORFs with unique 24-bp barcodes. Barcodes facilitate identification of transcription factors in pooled screens.
Depositing lab: Feng Zhang. Depositing organization: Broad Institute. Publication: A transcription factor atlas of directed differentiation. Joung J, Ma S, Tay T, Geiger-Schuller KR, Kirchgatterer PC, Verdine VK, Guo B, Arias-Garcia MA, Allen WE, Singh A, Kuksenko O, Abudayyeh OO, Gootenberg JS, Fu Z, Macrae RK, Buenrostro JD, Regev A, Zhang F. Cell. 2023 Jan 5;186(1):209-229.e26. doi: 10.1016/j.cell.2022.11.026. PubMed 36608654.
Backbone
  Vector backbone: pLX_TRC317
  Backbone manufacturer: Broad Institute Genetic Perturbation Platform
  Backbone size w/o insert (bp): 8264
  Vector type: Mammalian Expression, Lentiviral
  Selectable markers: Puromycin
Growth in bacteria
  Bacterial resistance: Ampicillin, 100 μg/mL
  Growth temperature: 37°C
  Growth strain: NEB Stable
  Copy number: High Copy
Gene/Insert
  Gene/Insert name: ZNF322
  Species: H. sapiens (human)
  Insert size (bp): 1412
  Entrez Gene: ZNF322A (a.k.a. HCG12, ZNF322, ZNF388, ZNF489, FLJ23393, bA457M11.2, bA457M11.3)
  Promoter: EF1a
  Tag / fusion protein: V5 (C terminal on insert)
  Cloning method: Gateway Cloning
  Sequencing primers: 5′ GGGTGGAGACTGAAGTTAGGCCAG; 3′ CACATAGCGTAAAAGGAGCAACATAG
Resource information
  A portion of this plasmid was derived from a plasmid made by: Broad Institute Genetic Perturbation Platform
Terms and licenses: Academic/Nonprofit Terms; Industry Terms: Not Available to Industry
Depositor comments: NM_024639.4 Please test multiple small colonies in case of plasmid recombination. To make this collection available in a timely manner, a portion of this collection was not fully sequenced by Addgene. If an Addgene verified full plasmid sequence is not available, please contact us prior to placing an order to request the full sequence.
How to cite: TFORF3070 was a gift from Feng Zhang (Addgene plasmid # 144546 ; http://n2t.net/addgene:144546 ; RRID:Addgene_144546)
