>Addgene plasmid #144546 | TFORF3070 | depositor partial sequence | sequence record 285753 | Insert
ATCGATTGATCAACAAGTTTGTACAAAAAAGTTGGCATGTACACTTCAGAAGAGAAATGTAATCAGAGAA
CTCAAAAAAGGAAAATATATAATGTATGCCCTCGGAAGGGTAAAAAGATTTTTATTCATATGCATGAGAT
TATTCAGATAGATGGTCATATATACCAGTGCCTTGAATGCAAGCAAAACTTCTGTGAAAACTTAGCTCTT
ATTATGTGTGAGAGAACCCATACTGGGGAGAAACCTTATAAATGTGATATGTGTGAGAAAACCTTTGTCC
AAAGCTCAGATCTTACTTCACACCAGAGGATCCACAATTACGAGAAACCTTATAAATGTAGCAAATGTGA
GAAGAGCTTTTGGCATCACTTAGCGCTTTCAGGACATCAGAGAACACATGCAGGTAAAAAATTCTATACA
TGTGACATTTGTGGCAAGAATTTTGGTCAGAGTTCTGATCTGCTTGTCCACCAGCGAAGCCATACTGGCG
AGAAACCATATCTATGTAGTGAGTGTGACAAATGCTTCAGTAGAAGTACAAACCTCATAAGGCATCGAAG
AACTCACACAGGTGAGAAACCATTTAAGTGTCTCGAGTGTGAAAAAGCTTTTAGTGGGAAATCAGATCTT
ATTAGCCACCAGAGAACTCACACTGGGGAAAGGCCCTACAAATGTAATAAGTGTGAGAAAAGTTACCGAC
ACCGTTCAGCCTTCATTGTACATAAAAGAGTTCATACTGGGGAGAAGCCCTATAAGTGTGGTGCCTGTGA
AAAATGCTTTGGCCAGAAATCAGACCTTATCGTGCACCAGAGAGTCCACACAGGTGAGAAGCCGTATAAA
TGCCTGGAATGTATGAGAAGTTTTACTCGGAGTGCCAACCTAATTAGGCACCAGGCAACTCACACTCACA
CTTTTAAATGCCTTGAATATGAAAAAAGCTTTAACTGTAGCTCAGATCTTATTGTACATCAGAGAATTCA
CATGGAAGAGAAACCACATCAGTGGTCTGCGTGTGAGAGTGGCTTCCTCCTAGGAATGGACTTTGTTGCC
CAACAGAAAATGAGAACTCAAACAGAGGAGCTACACTATAAATACACTGTATGTGATAAAAGCTTCCACC
AGAGTTCAGCCCTTCTTCAACATCAGACAGTACACATTGGTGAAAAACCGTTTGTCTGTAATGTGAGTGA
AAAAGGTCTTGAGCTTAGCCCTCCCCATGCGTCAGAAGCCTCACAGATGTCTTGCCCAACTTTCTTGTAC
AAAGTGGTTGATATCGGTAAGCCTATCCCTAACCCTCTCCTCGGTCTCGATTCTACGTAGTAATGAACTA
GTCCGTAACTTGAAAGTATTTCGATTTCTTGGCTTTATATATCTTGTGGAAAGGACGATCACAACTCAAC
TTATGCCCTGGT
