>Addgene plasmid #144546 | TFORF3070 | depositor partial sequence | sequence record 285754 | Barcode
TCACAACTCAACTTATGCCCTGGT
